>Addgene plasmid #27465 | pDuet TDP-43 Q331K | addgene full sequence | sequence record 345524 | Addgene NGS Result
GGAATTGTGAGCGGATAACAATTCCCCTCTAGAAATAATTTTGTTTAACTTTAAGAAGGAGATATACCAT
GGGCTCCCCTATACTAGGTTATTGGAAAATTAAGGGCCTTGTGCAACCCACTCGACTTCTTTTGGAATAT
CTTGAAGAAAAATATGAAGAGCATTTGTATGAGCGCGATGAAGGTGATAAATGGCGAAACAAAAAGTTTG
AATTGGGTTTGGAGTTTCCCAATCTTCCTTATTATATTGATGGTGATGTTAAATTAACACAGTCTATGGC
CATCATACGTTATATAGCTGACAAGCACAACATGTTGGGTGGTTGTCCAAAAGAGCGTGCAGAGATTTCA
ATGCTTGAAGGAGCGGTTTTGGATATTAGATACGGTGTTTCGAGAATTGCATATAGTAAAGACTTTGAAA
CTCTCAAAGTTGATTTTCTTAGCAAGCTACCTGAAATGCTGAAAATGTTCGAAGATCGTTTATGTCATAA
AACATATTTAAATGGTGATCATGTAACCCATCCTGACTTCATGTTGTATGACGCTCTTGATGTTGTTTTA
TACATGGACCCAATGTGCCTGGATGCGTTCCCAAAATTAGTTTGTTTTAAAAAACGTATTGAAGCTATCC
CACAAATTGATAAGTACTTGAAATCCAGCAAGTATATAGCATGGCCTTTGCAGGGCTGGCAAGCCACGTT
TGGTGGTGGCGACCATCCTCCAAAATCGGATCTGGCTAGCGAGAATCTTTATTTTCAGGGATCCATGTCT
GAATATATTCGGGTAACCGAAGATGAGAACGATGAGCCCATTGAAATACCATCGGAAGACGATGGGACGG
TGCTGCTCTCCACGGTTACAGCCCAGTTTCCAGGGGCGTGTGGGCTTCGCTACAGGAATCCAGTGTCTCA
GTGTATGAGAGGTGTCCGGCTGGTAGAAGGAATTCTGCATGCCCCAGATGCTGGCTGGGGAAATCTGGTG
TATGTTGTCAACTATCCAAAAGATAACAAAAGAAAAATGGATGAGACAGATGCTTCATCAGCAGTGAAAG
TGAAAAGAGCAGTCCAGAAAACATCCGATTTAATAGTGTTGGGTCTCCCATGGAAAACAACCGAACAGGA
CCTGAAAGAGTATTTTAGTACCTTTGGAGAAGTTCTTATGGTGCAGGTCAAGAAAGATCTTAAGACTGGT
CATTCAAAGGGGTTTGGCTTTGTTCGTTTTACGGAATATGAAACACAAGTGAAAGTAATGTCACAGCGAC
ATATGATAGATGGACGATGGTGTGACTGCAAACTTCCTAATTCTAAGCAAAGCCAAGATGAGCCTTTGAG
AAGCAGAAAAGTGTTTGTGGGGCGCTGTACAGAGGACATGACTGAGGATGAGCTGCGGGAGTTCTTCTCT
CAGTACGGGGATGTGATGGATGTCTTCATCCCCAAGCCATTCAGGGCCTTTGCCTTTGTTACATTTGCAG
ATGATCAGATTGCGCAGTCTCTTTGTGGAGAGGACTTGATCATTAAAGGAATCAGCGTTCATATATCCAA
TGCCGAACCTAAGCACAATAGCAATAGACAGTTAGAAAGAAGTGGAAGATTTGGTGGTAATCCAGGTGGC
TTTGGGAATCAGGGTGGATTTGGTAATAGCAGAGGGGGTGGAGCTGGTTTGGGAAACAATCAAGGTAGTA
ATATGGGTGGTGGGATGAACTTTGGTGCGTTCAGCATTAATCCAGCCATGATGGCTGCCGCCCAGGCAGC
ACTAAAGAGCAGTTGGGGTATGATGGGCATGTTAGCCAGCCAGCAGAACCAGTCAGGCCCATCGGGTAAT
AACCAAAACCAAGGCAACATGCAGAGGGAGCCAAACCAGGCCTTCGGTTCTGGAAATAACTCTTATAGTG
GCTCTAATTCTGGTGCAGCAATTGGTTGGGGATCAGCATCCAATGCAGGGTCGGGCAGTGGTTTTAATGG
AGGCTTTGGCTCAAGCATGGATTCTAAGTCTTCTGGCTGGGGAATGTAGAAGCTTGCGGCCGCATAATGC
TTAAGTCGAACAGAAAGTAATCGTATTGTACACGGCCGCATAATCGAAATTAATACGACTCACTATAGGG
GAATTGTGAGCGGATAACAATTCCCCATCTTAGTATATTAGTTAAGTATAAGAAGGAGATATACATATGG
CAGATCTCAATTGGATATCGGCCGGCCACGCGATCGCTGACGTCGGTACCCTCGAGTCTGGTAAAGAAAC
CGCTGCTGCGAAATTTGAACGCCAGCACATGGACTCGTCTACTAGCGCAGCTTAATTAACCTAGGCTGCT
GCCACCGCTGAGCAATAACTAGCATAACCCCTTGGGGCCTCTAAACGGGTCTTGAGGGGTTTTTTGCTGA
AAGGAGGAACTATATCCGGATTGGCGAATGGG
[124 nt withheld, positions 2413-2536]
C
[91 nt withheld, positions 2538-2628]
A
[49 nt withheld, positions 2630-2678]
CCTTTGACGTTGGAGTCCACGTTCTTT
[37 nt withheld, positions 2706-2742]
ACCCTATCTCGGTCTATTCTTTTGATTTATAAGGGATTTTGCCGATTTCGGCCTATTGGTTAAAAAATGA
GCTGATTTAACAAAAATTTAACGCGAATTTTAACAAAATATTAACGTTTACAATTTCTGGCGGCACGATG
GCATGAGATTATCAAAAAGGATCTTCACCTAGATCCTTTTAAATTAAAAATGAAGTTTTAAATCAATCTA
AAGTATATATGAGTAAACTTGGTCTGACAGTTACCAATGCTTAATCAGTGAGGCACCTATCTCAGCGATC
TGTCTATTTCGTTCATCCATAGTTGCCTGACTCCCCGTCGTGTAGATAACTACGATACGGGAGGGCTTAC
CATCTGGCCCCAGTGCTGCAATGATACCGCGAGACCCACGCTCACCGGCTCCAGATTTATCAGCAATAAA
CCAGCCAGCCGGAAGGGCCGAGCGCAGAAGTGGTCCTGCAACTTTATCCGCCTCCATCCAGTCTATTAAT
TGTTGCCGGGAAGCTAGAGTAAGTAGTTCGCCAGTTAATAGTTTGCGCAACGTTGTTGCCATTGCTACAG
GCATCGTGGTGTCACGCTCGTCGTTTGGTATGGCTTCATTCAGCTCCGGTTCCCAACGATCAAGGCGAGT
TACATGATCCCCCATGTTGTGCAAAAAAGCGGTTAGCTCCTTCGGTCCTCCGATCGTTGTCAGAAGTAAG
TTGGCCGCAGTGTTATCACTCATGGTTATGGCAGCACTGCATAATTCTCTTACTGTCATGCCATCCGTAA
GATGCTTTTCTGTGACTGGTGAGTACTCAACCAAGTCATTCTGAGAATAGTGTATGCGGCGACCGAGTTG
CTCTTGCCCGGCGTCAATACGGGATAATACCGCGCCACATAGCAGAACTTTAAAAGTGCTCATCATTGGA
AAACGTTCTTCGGGGCGAAAACTCTCAAGGATCTTACCGCTGTTGAGATCCAGTTCGATGTAACCCACTC
GTGCACCCAACTGATCTTCAGCATCTTTTACTTTCACCAGCGTTTCTGGGTGAGCAAAAACAGGAAGGCA
AAATGCCGCAAAAAAGGGAATAAGGGCGACACGGAAATGTTGAATACTCATACTCTTCCTTTTTCAATCA
TGATTGAAGCATTTATCAGGGTTATTGTCTCATGAGCGGATACATATTTGAATGTATTTAGAAAAATAAA
CAAATAGGTCATGACCAAAATCCCTTAACGTGAGTTTTCGTTCCACTGAGCGTCAGACCCCGTAGAAAAG
ATCAAAGGATCTTCTTGAGATCCTTTTTTTCTGCGCGTAATCTGCTGCTTGCAAACAAAAAAACCACCGC
TACCAGCGGTGGTTTGTTTGCCGGATCAAGAGCTACCAACTCTTTTTCCGAAGGTAACTGGCTTCAGCAG
AGCGCAGATACCAAATACTGTCCTTCTAGTGTAGCCGTAGTTAGGCCACCACTTCAAGAACTCTGTAGCA
CCGCCTACATACCTCGCTCTGCTAATCCTGTTACCAGTGGCTGCTGCCAGTGGCGATAAGTCGTGTCTTA
CCGGGTTGGACTCAAGACGATAGTTACCGGATAAGGCGCAGCGGTCGGGCTGAACGGGGGGTTCGTGCAC
ACAGCCCAGCTTGGAGCGAACGACCTACACCGAACTGAGATACCTACAGCGTGAGCTATGAGAAAGCGCC
ACGCTTCCCGAAGGGAGAAAGGCGGACAGGTATCCGGTAAGCGGCAGGGTCGGAACAGGAGAGCGCACGA
GGGAGCTTCCAGGGGGAAACGCCTGGTATCTTTATAGTCCTGTCGGGTTTCGCCACCTCTGACTTGAGCG
TCGATTTTTGTGATGCTCGTCAGGGGGGCGGAGCCTATGGAAAAACGCCAGCAACGCGGCCTTTTTACGG
TTCCTGGCCTTTTGCTGGCCTTTTGCTCACATGTTCTTTCCTGCGTTATCCCCTGATTCTGTGGATAACC
GTATTACCGCCTTTGAGTGAGCTGATACCGCTCGCCGCAGCCGAACGACCGAGCGCAGCGAGTCAGTGAG
CGAGGAAGCGGAAGAGCGCCTGATGCGGTATTTTCTCCTTACGCATCTGTGCGGTATTTCACACCGCAAT
GGTGCACTCTCAGTACAATCTGCTCTGATGCCGCATAGTTAAGCCAGTATACACTCCGCTATCGCTACGT
GACTGGGTCATGGCTGCGCCCCGACACCCGCCAACACCCGCTGACGCGCCCTGACGGGCTTGTCTGCTCC
CGGCATCCGCTTACAGACAAGCTGTGACCGTCTCCGGGAGCTGCATGTGTCAGAGGTTTTCACCGTCATC
ACCGAAACGCGCGAGGCAGCTGCGGTAAAGCTCATCAGCGTGGTCGTGAAGCGATTCACAGATGTCTGCC
TGTTCATCCGCGTCCAGCTCGTTGAGTTTCTCCAGAAGCGTTAATGTCTGGCTTCTGATAAAGCGGGCCA
TGTTAAGGGCGGTTTTTTCCTGTTTGGTCACTGATGCCTCCGTGTAAGGGGGATTTCTGTTCATGGGGGT
AATGATACCGATGAAACGAGAGAGGATGCTCACGATACGGGTTACTGATGATGAACATGCCCGGTTACTG
GAACGTTGTGAGGGTAAACAACTGGCGGTATGGATGCGGCGGGACCAGAGAAAAATCACTCAGGGTCAAT
GCCAGCGCTTCGTTAATACAGATGTAGGTGTTCCACAGGGTAGCCAGCAGCATCCTGCGATGCAGATCCG
GAACATAATGGTGCAGGGCGCTGACTTCCGCGTTTCCAGACTTTACGAAACACGGAAACCGAAGACCATT
CATGTTGTTGCTCAGGTCGCAGACGTTTTGCAGCAGCAGTCGCTTCACGTTCGCTCGCGTATCGGTGATT
CATTCTGCTAACCAGTAAGGCAACCCCGCCAGCCTAGCCGGGTCCTCAACGACAGGAGCACGATCATGCT
AGTCATGCCCCGCGCCCACCGGAAGGAGCTGACTGGGTTGAAGGCTCTCAAGGGCATCGGTCGAGATCCC
GGTGCCTAATGAGTGAGCTAACTTACATTAATTGCGTTGCGCTCACTGCCCGCTTTCCAGTCGGGAAACC
TGTCGTGCCAGCTGCATTAATGAATCGGCCAACGCGCGGGGAGAGGCGGTTTGCGTATTGGGCGCCAGGG
TGGTTTTTCTTTTCACCAGTGAGACGGGCAACAGCTGATTGCCCTTCACCGCCTGGCCCTGAGAGAGTTG
CAGCAAGCGGTCCACGCTGGTTTGCCCCAGCAGGCGAAAATCCTGTTTGATGGTGGTTAACGGCGGGATA
TAACATGAGCTGTCTTCGGTATCGTCGTATCCCACTACCGAGATGTCCGCACCAACGCGCAGCCCGGACT
CGGTAATGGCGCGCATTGCGCCCAGCGCCATCTGATCGTTGGCAACCAGCATCGCAGTGGGAACGATGCC
CTCATTCAGCATTTGCATGGTTTGTTGAAAACCGGACATGGCACTCCAGTCGCCTTCCCGTTCCGCTATC
GGCTGAATTTGATTGCGAGTGAGATATTTATGCCAGCCAGCCAGACGCAGACGCGCCGAGACAGAACTTA
ATGGGCCCGCTAACAGCGCGATTTGCTGGTGACCCAATGCGACCAGATGCTCCACGCCCAGTCGCGTACC
GTCTTCATGGGAGAAAATAATACTGTTGATGGGTGTCTGGTCAGAGACATCAAGAAATAACGCCGGAACA
TTAGTGCAGGCAGCTTCCACAGCAATGGCATCCTGGTCATCCAGCGGATAGTTAATGATCAGCCCACTGA
CGCGTTGCGCGAGAAGATTGTGCACCGCCGCTTTACAGGCTTCGACGCCGCTTCGTTCTACCATCGACAC
CACCACGCTGGCACCCAGTTGATCGGCGCGAGATTTAATCGCCGCGACAATTTGCGACGGCGCGTGCAGG
GCCAGACTGGAGGTGGCAACGCCAATCAGCAACGACTGTTTGCCCGCCAGTTGTTGTGCCACGCGGTTGG
GAATGTAATTCAGCTCCGCCATCGCCGCTTCCACTTTTTCCCGCGTTTTCGCAGAAACGTGGCTGGCCTG
GTTCACCACGCGGGAAACGGTCTGATAAGAGACACCGGCATACTCTGCGACATCGTATAACGTTACTGGT
TTCACATTCACCACCCTGAATTGACTCTCTTCCGGGCGCTATCATGCCATACCGCGAAAGGTTTTGCGCC
ATTCGATGGTGTCCGGGATCTCGACGCTCTCCCTTATGCGACTCCTGCATTAGGAAGCAGCCCAGTAGTA
GGTTGAGGCCGTTGAGCACCGCCGCCGCAAGGAATGGTGCATGCAAGGAGATGGCGCCCAACAGTCCCCC
GGCCACGGGGCCTGCCACCATACCCACGCCGAAACAAGCGCTCATGAGCCCGAAGTGGCGAGCCCGATCT
TCCCCATCGGTGATGTCGGCGATATAGGCGCCAGCAACCGCACCTGTGGCGCCGGTGATGCCGGCCACGA
TGCGTCCGGCGTAGAGGATCGAGATCGATCTCGATCCCGCGAAATTAATACGACTCACTATAGG
Features (pLannotate 1.2.2; 23 found; start..end, strand, type, name):
      1..25      +  protein_bind   lac operator: The lac repressor binds to the lac operator to inhibit transcription in E. coli. This inhibition can be relieved by adding lactose or isopropyl-β-D-thiogalactopyranoside (IPTG). lac repressor encoded by lacI
     40..62      +  RBS            RBS: efficient ribosome binding site from bacteriophage T7 gene 10 (Olins and Rangwala, 1989)
     75..726     +  CDS            GST (fragment): glutathione S-transferase from Schistosoma japonicum
    740..760     +  CDS            capTEV™ (fragment): composite tag for in vivo biotinylation, TEV protease cleavage, and 6xHis tagging
    765..2006    +  CDS            TARDBP: TADBP_HUMAN - Also known as TDP43. Experimental evidence at protein level: Swiss-Prot protein existence level 1. RNA-binding protein that is involved in various steps of RNA biogenesis and processing (PubMed:23519609). Preferentially binds, via its two RNA recognition motifs RRM1 and RRM2, to GU-repeats on RNA molecules predominantly localized within long introns and in the 3'UTR of mRNAs (PubMed:23519609, PubMed:24240615, PubMed:24464995). In turn, regulates the splicing of many non-coding and protein-coding RNAs including proteins involved in neuronal survival, as well as mRNAs that encode p
   2081..2099    +  promoter       T7 promoter: promoter for bacteriophage T7 RNA polymerase
   2100..2124    +  protein_bind   lac operator: The lac repressor binds to the lac operator to inhibit transcription in E. coli. This inhibition can be relieved by adding lactose or isopropyl-β-D-thiogalactopyranoside (IPTG). lac repressor encoded by lacI
   2233..2274    +  CDS            S-Tag (fragment): affinity and epitope tag derived from pancreatic ribonuclease A
   2304..2321    +  CDS            SET1 (fragment): solubility-enhancement tag derived from T7 phage gene 10B
   2329..2376    +  terminator     T7 terminator: transcription terminator for bacteriophage T7 RNA polymerase
   2413..2868    +  rep_origin     f1 ori (sequence partly withheld): f1 bacteriophage origin of replication; arrow indicates direction of (+) strand synthesis
   2983..3843    -  CDS            AmpR: β-lactamase; bla; confers resistance to ampicillin, carbenicillin, and related antibiotics
   3844..3936    -  promoter       AmpR promoter: bla
   4017..4605    +  rep_origin     ori: high-copy-number ColE1/pMB1/pBR322/pUC origin of replication
   4791..4930    -  misc_feature   bom: basis of mobility region from pBR322
   5032..5223    -  CDS            rop: Rop protein, which maintains plasmids at low copy number; rop
   5240..5620    +  CDS            YPB1_ECOLX: Protein predicted: Swiss-Prot protein existence level 4. From Escherichia coli.
   5682..5746    -  CDS            TcR (fragment): tetracycline efflux protein; tet; confers resistance to tetracycline
   5761..5782    -  protein_bind   CAP binding site: CAP binding activates transcription in the presence of cAMP. E. coli catabolite activator protein
   5795..6877    -  CDS            lacI: lac repressor; lacI; The lac repressor binds to the lac operator to inhibit transcription in E. coli. This inhibition can be relieved by adding lactose or isopropyl-β-D-thiogalactopyranoside (IPTG).
   6878..6955    -  promoter       lacI promoter: lacI
   6963..7242    -  CDS            TcR (fragment): tetracycline efflux protein; tet; confers resistance to tetracycline
   7268..7286    +  promoter       T7 promoter: promoter for bacteriophage T7 RNA polymerase
