[The description below was written by a language model from this plasmid's Addgene catalogue record and pLannotate feature annotations shown in this document.]
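Description:
pDuet TDP-43 Q331K is a 7,286 nt bacterial expression plasmid built on the GSTDuet (pGV313) backbone, a Duet-style coexpression vector for E. coli. It is propagated through a ColE1/pMB1-type origin accompanied by the bom region and the rop gene, which generally keeps copy number down (the catalogue lists copy number as unknown), and it is selected with ampicillin via the β-lactamase gene. An f1 origin is also present, along with remnants of a tetracycline resistance gene that appear only as fragments and are not expected to be functional.

The payload is human TDP-43 (TARDBP) carrying the glutamine-to-lysine substitution at residue 331, placed in the first expression cassette. Because the map is circular, the T7 promoter annotated at the very end of the sequence sits directly upstream of the lac operator and T7 gene 10 ribosome binding site at the start. Together these drive an N-terminal Schistosoma japonicum GST fusion. A short segment between GST and TDP-43 matches part of a tag that includes a TEV protease site, which suggests a cleavable linker, although the record does not say this explicitly. A plasmid-borne lacI gene supplies repressor, so expression is IPTG-inducible in hosts that provide T7 RNA polymerase. Downstream lies a second T7 promoter/lac operator unit with S-tag sequence and a T7 terminator. No insert is annotated there, so the second coexpression slot appears to be empty.

The associated publication examined the intrinsic aggregation propensity of TDP-43 and how ALS-linked mutations accelerate aggregation and increase toxicity. This fits use of the plasmid to produce and glutathione-affinity purify recombinant mutant protein for in vitro aggregation studies.
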