Addgene plasmid #27465: pDuet TDP-43 Q331K
Depositing lab: Aaron Gitler. Depositing organization: University of Pennsylvania. Publication: TDP-43 is intrinsically aggregation-prone, and amyotrophic lateral sclerosis-linked mutations accelerate aggregation and increase toxicity. Johnson BS, Snead D, Lee JJ, McCaffery JM, Shorter J, Gitler AD. J Biol Chem. 2009 Jul 24. 284(30):20329-39. 10.1074/jbc.M109.010264 PubMed 19465477.
Backbone
  Vector backbone: GSTDuet (pGV313)
  Vector type: Bacterial Expression ; Coexpression
Growth in bacteria
  Bacterial resistance: Ampicillin, 100 μg/mL
  Growth temperature: 37°C
  Growth strain: DH5alpha
  Copy number: Unknown
Gene/Insert
  Gene/Insert name: TDP-43
  Species: H. sapiens (human)
  Mutation: Glutamine 331 mutated to Lysine (Q331K)
  Entrez Gene: TARDBP (a.k.a. ALS10, TDP-43)
  Cloning method: Restriction Enzyme
  Sequencing primers: 5′ pGEX5'
Terms and licenses: Academic/Nonprofit Terms; Industry Terms: Not Available to Industry
How to cite: pDuet TDP-43 Q331K was a gift from Aaron Gitler (Addgene plasmid # 27465 ; http://n2t.net/addgene:27465 ; RRID:Addgene_27465)
