>Addgene plasmid #27465 | pDuet TDP-43 Q331K | addgene partial sequence | sequence record 33805 | 27465 with T7-term
AGCTGCGCTGTAGACGAGTCCATGTGCTGGCGTTCAAATTTCGCAGCAGCGGTTTCTTTACCAGACTCGA
GGGTACCGACGTCAGCGATCGCGTGGCCGGCCGATATCCAATTGAGATCTGCCATATGTATATCTCCTTC
TTATACTTAACTAATATACTAAGATGGGGAATTGTTATCCGCTCACAATTCCCCTATAGTGAGTCGTATT
AATTTCGATTATGCGGCCGTGTACAATACGATTACTTTCTGTTCGACTTAAGCATTATGCGGCCGCAAGC
TTCTACATTCCCCAGCCAGAAGACTTAGAATCCATGCTTGAGCCAAAGCCTCCATTAAAACCACTGCCCG
ACCCTGCATTGGATGCTGATCCCCAACCAATTGCTGCACCAGAATTAGAGCCACTATAAGAGTTATTTCC
AGAACCGAAGGCCTGGTTTGGCTCCCTCTGCATGTTGCCTTGGTTTTGGTTATTACCCGATGGGCCTGAC
TGGTTCTGCTGGCTGGCTAACATGCCCATCATACCCCAACTGCTCTTTAGTGCTGCCTGGGCGGCAGCCA
TCATGGCTGGATTAATGCTGAACGCACCAAAGTTCATCCCACCACCCATATTACTACCTTGATTGTTTCC
CAAACCAGCTCCACCCCCTCTGCTATTACCAAATCCACCCTGATTCCCAAAGCCACCTGGATTACCACCA
AATCTTCCACTTCTTTCTAACTGTCTATTGCTATTGTGCTTAGGTTCGGCATTGGATATATGAACGCTGA
TTCCTTTAATGATCAAGTCCTCTCCACAAAGAGACTGCGCAATCTGATCATCTGC
