>Addgene plasmid #27465 | pDuet TDP-43 Q331K | addgene partial sequence | sequence record 33806 | 27465 with pGEX-5
ACGGACTGGCTGCGAGAATCTTTATTTTCAGGGATCCATGTCTGAATATATTCGGGTAACCGAAGATGAG
AACGATGAGCCCATTGAAATACCATCGGAAGACGATGGGACGGTGCTGCTCTCCACGGTTACAGCCCAGT
TTCCAGGGGCGTGTGGGCTTCGCTACAGGAATCCAGTGTCTCAGTGTATGAGAGGTGTCCGGCTGGTAGA
AGGAATTCTGCATGCCCCAGATGCTGGCTGGGGAAATCTGGTGTATGTTGTCAACTATCCAAAAGATAAC
AAAAGAAAAATGGATGAGACAGATGCTTCATCAGCAGTGAAAGTGAAAAGAGCAGTCCAGAAAACATCCG
ATTTAATAGTGTTGGGTCTCCCATGGAAAACAACCGAACAGGACCTGAAAGAGTATTTTAGTACCTTTGG
AGAAGTTCTTATGGTGCAGGTCAAGAAAGATCTTAAGACTGGTCATTCAAAGGGGTTTGGCTTTGTTCGT
TTTACGGAATATGAAACACAAGTGAAAGTAATGTCACAGCGACATATGATAGATGGACGATGGTGTGACT
GCAAACTTCCTAATTCTAAGCAAAGCCAAGATGAGCCTTTGAGAAGCAGAAAAGTGTTTGTGGGGCGCTG
TACAGAGGACATGACTGAGGATGAGCTGCGGGAGTTCTTCTCTCAGTACGGGGATGTGATGGATGTCTTC
ATCCCCAAGCCATTCAGGGCCTTTGCCTTTGTTACATTTGCAGATGATCAGATTGCGCAGTCTCTTTGTG
GAGAGGACTTGATCATTAAAGGAATCAGCGTTCATATATCCAATGCCGAACCTAAGCACAATAGCAATAG
ACAGTTAGAAAGAAGTGGAAGATTTGGTGGTAATCCAGGTGGCTTTGGGAATCAGGGTGGATTT
